Addgene plasmid #149007: pGBW-m4046314
Purpose: Yeast Expression plasmid for SARS-CoV-2 endoRNAse
Depositing lab: Ginkgo Bioworks & Benjie Chen. Depositing organization: Ginkgo Bioworks.
Backbone
  Vector backbone: AmpR; 2u URA3
  Backbone size w/o insert (bp): 4078
  Vector type: Yeast Expression
  Selectable markers: URA3
Growth in bacteria
  Bacterial resistance: Ampicillin, 100 μg/mL
  Growth temperature: 37°C
  Growth strain: DH5alpha
  Copy number: High Copy
Gene/Insert
  Gene/Insert name: SARS-CoV-2 endoRNAse
  Species: S. cerevisiae (budding yeast); Severe acute respiratory syndrome coronavirus 2
  Insert size (bp): 1031
  Mutation: wt
  Entrez Gene: ORF1ab (a.k.a. GU280_gp01)
  Promoter: pTEF1
  Tag / fusion protein: Cleavable thrombin;MBP (C terminal on backbone)
  Cloning method: Unknown
Resource information
  A portion of this plasmid was derived from a plasmid made by: GinkgoBioworks
Depositor comments: NCBI Reference Sequence: YP_009725310.1. Created by gene synthesis with Not1 site. NGS used for QC was performed by Ginkgo and may not fully cover the entire plasmid.
How to cite: pGBW-m4046314 was a gift from Ginkgo Bioworks & Benjie Chen (Addgene plasmid # 149007 ; http://n2t.net/addgene:149007 ; RRID:Addgene_149007)
