[The description below was written by a language model from this plasmid's Addgene catalogue record and pLannotate feature annotations shown in this document.]
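Description:
pGBW-m4046314 is a yeast expression plasmid carrying the SARS-CoV-2 endoRNAse, a mature cleavage product of the ORF1ab replicase polyprotein, for production in Saccharomyces cerevisiae. It is an E. coli–yeast shuttle vector. In bacteria it replicates from a ColE1/pUC-type origin and is selected with ampicillin through a β-lactamase gene that the annotation places downstream of a cat promoter. A rop coding sequence is also annotated next to AmpR, although the catalogue lists the plasmid as high copy. In yeast, the 2μ origin supports multicopy episomal maintenance, and URA3 provides selection in uracil auxotrophs and can be counterselected with 5-FOA. Short phage and tonB terminators flank the bacterial modules, presumably insulating them from read-through transcription.

The expression cassette uses the constitutive TEF1 promoter to drive the wild-type viral coding sequence of about 1 kb. The insert was made by gene synthesis, and the listing of budding yeast alongside the virus under species may indicate codon adaptation, though the record does not say so. The open reading frame continues into E. coli maltose-binding protein (malE) as a C-terminal fusion, joined by a thrombin-cleavable linker according to the catalogue, and the cassette ends with a CYC1 terminator. MBP typically aids solubility and allows amylose affinity purification, and thrombin cleavage can then remove the tag.

The automated annotation matches the insert to the ORF1ab polyprotein entry but displays a 2'-O-methyltransferase description. That text belongs to the whole polyprotein entry and does not identify the fragment, which the catalogue records as the endoRNAse. The depositor notes that the sequencing used for quality control may not cover the whole plasmid.
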