Features (pLannotate 1.2.2; 14 found; start..end, strand, type, name):
     10..417     +  promoter       TEF1 promoter: S. cerevisiae TEF1; promoter for EF-1α
    434..1465    +  CDS            rep (fragment): R1AB_SARS2 - Experimental evidence at protein level: Swiss-Prot protein existence level 1. [2'-O-methyltransferase]: Methyltransferase that mediates mRNA cap 2'-O-ribose methylation to the 5'-cap structure of viral mRNAs. N7-methyl guanosine cap is a prerequisite for binding of nsp16. Therefore plays an essential role in viral mRNAs cap methylation which is essential to evade immune system. From Severe acute respiratory syndrome coronavirus 2 (2019-nCoV) (SARS-CoV-2).
   1481..2581    +  CDS            malE (fragment): MALE_ECO57 - Experimental evidence at protein level: Swiss-Prot protein existence level 1. Part of the ABC transporter complex MalEFGK involved in maltose/maltodextrin import. Binds maltose and higher maltodextrins. From Escherichia coli O157:H7.
   2610..2782    +  terminator     CYC1 terminator (fragment): S. cerevisiae CYC1; transcription terminator for CYC1
   2818..2994    +  promoter       URA3 promoter (fragment): S. cerevisiae URA3
   2995..3798    +  CDS            URA3: orotidine-5'-phosphate decarboxylase, required for uracil biosynthesis; S. cerevisiae URA3; yeast auxotrophic marker, counterselectable with 5-fluoroorotic acid (5-FOA)
   3881..4863    -  rep_origin     2μ ori: yeast 2μ plasmid origin of replication
   4941..4970    +  terminator     T3Te terminator: phage T3 early transcription terminator
   4992..5579    +  rep_origin     ori: high-copy-number ColE1/pMB1/pBR322/pUC origin of replication
   5591..5618    -  terminator     T7Te terminator: phage T7 early transcription terminator
   5642..5833    -  CDS            rop: Rop protein, which maintains plasmids at low copy number; rop
   5834..6694    -  CDS            AmpR: β-lactamase; bla; confers resistance to ampicillin, carbenicillin, and related antibiotics
   6695..6797    -  promoter       cat promoter: promoter of the E. coli cat gene encoding chloramphenicol acetyltransferase
   6798..6829    -  terminator     tonB terminator: bidirectional E. coli tonB-P14 transcription terminator
>Addgene plasmid #149007 | pGBW-m4046314 | addgene full sequence | sequence record 297719 | Ginkgo NGS Result
GCGGCCGCCCCACACACCATAGCTTCAAAATGTTTCTACTCCTTTTTTACTCTTCCAGATTTTCTCGGAC
TCCGCGCATCGCCGTACCACTTCAAAACACCCAAGCACAGCATACTAAATTTCCCCTCTTTCTTCCTCTA
GGGTGTCGTTAATTACCCGTACTAAAGGTTTGGAAAAGAAAAAAGAGACCGCCTCGTTTCTTTTTCTTCG
TCGAAAAAGGCAATAAAAATTTTTATCACGTTTCTTTTTCTTGAAAATTTTTTTTTTTGATTTTTTTCTC
TTTCGATGACCTCCCATTGATATTTAAGTTAATAAACGGTCTTCAATTTCTCAAGTTTCAGTTTCATTTT
TCTTGTTCTATTACAACTTTTTTTACTTCTTGCTCATTAGAAAGAAAGCATAGCAATCTAATCTAAGTTT
TAATTACAAAATGTTAGAAAATGTGGCTTTTAATGTTGTAAATAAGGGACACTTTGATGGACAACAGGGT
GAAGTACCAGTTTCTATCATTAATAACACTGTTTACACAAAAGTTGATGGTGTTGATGTAGAATTGTTTG
AAAATAAAACAACATTACCTGTTAATGTAGCATTTGAGCTTTGGGCTAAGCGCAACATTAAACCAGTACC
AGAGGTGAAAATACTCAATAATTTGGGTGTGGACATTGCTGCTAATACTGTGATCTGGGACTACAAAAGA
GATGCTCCAGCACATATATCTACTATTGGTGTTTGTTCTATGACTGACATAGCCAAGAAACCAACTGAAA
CGATTTGTGCACCACTCACTGTCTTTTTTGATGGTAGAGTTGATGGTCAAGTAGACTTATTTAGAAATGC
CCGTAATGGTGTTCTTATTACAGAAGGTAGTGTTAAAGGTTTACAACCATCTGTAGGTCCCAAACAAGCT
AGTCTTAATGGAGTCACATTAATTGGAGAAGCCGTAAAAACACAGTTCAATTATTATAAGAAAGTTGATG
GTGTTGTCCAACAATTACCTGAAACTTACTTTACTCAGAGTAGAAATTTACAAGAATTTAAACCCAGGAG
TCAAATGGAAATTGATTTCTTAGAATTAGCTATGGATGAATTCATTGAACGGTATAAATTAGAAGGCTAT
GCCTTCGAACATATCGTTTATGGAGATTTTAGTCATAGTCAGTTAGGTGGTTTACATCTACTGATTGGAC
TAGCTAAACGTTTTAAGGAATCACCTTTTGAATTAGAAGATTTTATTCCTATGGACAGTACAGTTAAAAA
CTATTTCATAACAGATGCGCAAACAGGTTCATCTAAGTGTGTGTGTTCTGTTATTGATTTATTACTTGAT
GATTTTGTTGAAATAATAAAATCCCAAGATTTATCTGTAGTTTCTAAGGTTGTCAAAGTGACTATTGACT
ATACAGAAATTTCATTTATGCTTTGGTGTAAAGATGGCCATGTAGAAACATTTTACCCAAAATTACTCGT
GCCGAGAGGTTCTAAAATCGAGGAAGGTAAGCTAGTCATTTGGATAAATGGAGATAAGGGTTACAACGGT
TTGGCAGAAGTAGGCAAGAAATTTGAAAAGGACACAGGTATCAAGGTGACGGTTGAACATCCAGACAAGT
TAGAAGAAAAATTCCCTCAAGTTGCTGCTACTGGTGATGGTCCCGACATTATTTTCTGGGCCCACGATCG
TTTTGGTGGATATGCTCAGTCAGGTTTGCTGGCTGAGATCACCCCAGACAAGGCCTTCCAAGATAAATTG
TACCCATTCACTTGGGATGCTGTCAGATACAACGGTAAGCTTATAGCATATCCAATTGCTGTTGAAGCCT
TATCGTTGATCTACAATAAGGACTTGTTACCTAACCCACCAAAGACATGGGAAGAAATTCCAGCTTTGGA
TAAAGAGCTAAAGGCCAAGGGAAAAAGCGCTTTGATGTTTAACTTACAAGAACCTTATTTCACCTGGCCA
TTAATCGCTGCTGACGGTGGTTACGCATTTAAATACGAAAACGGTAAGTATGACATTAAGGATGTCGGCG
TTGATAATGCTGGTGCAAAGGCTGGTTTGACCTTCTTGGTTGATTTAATAAAGAATAAACACATGAACGC
TGACACTGACTACTCTATCGCCGAAGCCGCTTTCAACAAGGGTGAAACTGCTATGACCATAAATGGTCCA
TGGGCCTGGAGTAACATTGATACTTCTAAAGTAAACTATGGTGTCACTGTTTTGCCTACATTCAAAGGCC
AACCATCCAAGCCCTTTGTCGGTGTTCTATCCGCTGGCATCAATGCTGCTTCTCCAAACAAGGAGCTAGC
TAAAGAATTTTTGGAAAATTACTTGTTAACTGACGAAGGTTTGGAGGCCGTTAACAAGGACAAGCCATTG
GGTGCTGTCGCTTTGAAATCTTACGAAGAAGAATTGGCTAAGGATCCCAGAATTGCCGCTACCATGGAGA
ACGCCCAAAAGGGTGAAATTATGCCAAACATCCCACAAATGTCAGCCTTCTGGTACGCAGTTAGGACTGC
CGTGATTAATGCTGCTTCCGGTAGACAAACCGTCGACGAAGCATTAAAAGATGCTCAAACGTAAACAGGC
CCCTTTTCCTTTGTCGATATCATGTAATTAGTTATGTCACGCTTACATTCACGCCCTCCTCCCACATCCG
CTCTAACCGAAAAGGAAGGAGTTAGACAACCTGAAGTCTAGGTCCCTATTTATTTTTTTTAATAGTTATG
TTAGTATTAAGAACGTTATTTATATTTCAAATTTTTCTTTTTTTTCTGTACAAAGCGGCCGCCGAACCAC
TAGTGCACTGCAGTACACGGTTTCCTTGAAATTTTTTTGATTCGGTAATCTCCGAACAGAAGGAAGAACG
AAGGAAGGAGCACAGACTTAGATTGGTATATATACGCATATGTAGTGTTGAAGAAACATGAAATTGCCCA
GTATTCTTAACCCAACTGCACAGAACAAAAACGTGCAGGAAACGAAGATAAATCATGTCGAAAGCTACAT
ATAAGGAACGTGCTGCTACTCATCCTAGTCCTGTTGCTGCCAAGCTATTTAATATCATGCACGAAAAGCA
AACAAACTTGTGTGCTTCATTGGATGTTCGTACCACCAAGGAATTACTGGAGTTAGTTGAAGCATTAGGT
CCCAAAATTTGTTTACTAAAAACACATGTGGATATCTTGACTGATTTTTCCATGGAGGGCACAGTTAAGC
CGCTAAAGGCATTATCCGCCAAGTACAATTTTTTACTCTTCGAGGACAGAAAATTTGCTGACATTGGTAA
TACAGTCAAATTGCAGTACTCTGCGGGTGTATACAGAATAGCAGAATGGGCAGACATTACGAATGCACAC
GGTGTGGTGGGCCCAGGTATTGTTAGCGGTTTGAAGCAGGCGGCAGAAGAAGTAACAAAGGAACCTAGAG
GCCTTTTGATGTTAGCAGAATTGTCATGCAAGGGCTCCCTATCTACTGGAGAATATACTAAGGGTACTGT
TGACATTGCGAAGAGCGACAAAGATTTTGTTATCGGCTTTATTGCTCAAAGAGACATGGGTGGAAGAGAT
GAAGGTTACGATTGGTTGATTATGACACCCGGTGTGGGTTTAGATGACAAGGGAGATGCATTGGGTCAAC
AGTATAGAACCGTGGATGATGTGGTTTCTACAGGATCTGACATTATTATTGTTGGAAGAGGACTATTTGC
AAAGGGAAGGGATGCTAAGGTAGAGGGTGAACGTTACAGAAAAGCAGGCTGGGAAGCATATTTGAGAAGA
TGCGGCCAGCAAAACTAAAAAACTGTATTATAAGTAAATGCATGTATACTAAACTCACAAATTAGAGCTT
CAATTTAATTATATCAGTTATTACCCGAGTAACGAAGCATCTGTGCTTCATTTTGTAGAACAAAAATGCA
ACGCGAGAGCGCTAATTTTTCAAACAAAGAATCTGAGCTGCATTTTTACAGAACAGAAATGCAACGCGAA
AGCGCTATTTTACCAACGAAGAATCTGTGCTTCATTTTTGTAAAACAAAAATGCAACGCGAGAGCGCTAA
TTTTTCAAACAAAGAATCTGAGCTGCATTTTTACAGAACAGAAATGCAACGCGAGAGCGCTATTTTACCA
ACAAAGAATCTATACTTCTTTTTTGTTCTACAAAAATGCATCCCGAGAGCGCTATTTTTCTAACAAAGCA
TCTTAGATTACTTTTTTTCTCCTTTGTGCGCTCTATAATGCAGTCTCTTGATAACTTTTTGCACTGTAGG
TCCGTTAAGGTTAGAAGAAGGCTACTTTGGTGTCTATTTTCTCTTCCATAAAAAAAGCCTGACTCCACTT
CCCGCGTTTACTGATTACTAGCGAAGCTGCGGGTGCATTTTTTCAAGATAAAGGCATCCCCGATTATATT
CTATACCGATGTGGATTGCGCATACTTTGTGAACAGAAAGTGATAGCGTTGATGATTCTTCATTGGTCAG
AAAATTATGAACGGTTTCTTCTATTTTGTCTCTATATACTACGTATAGGAAATGTTTACATTTTCGTATT
GTTTTCGATTCACTCTATGAATAGTTCTTACTACAATTTTTTTGTCTAAAGAGTAATACTAGAGATAAAC
ATAAAAAATGTAGAGGTCGAGTTTAGATGCAAGTTCAAGGAGCGAAAGGTGGATGGGTAGGTTATATAGG
GATATAGCACAGAGATATATAGCAAAGAGATACTTTTGAGCAATGTTTGTGGAAGCGGTATTCGCAATAT
TTTAGTAGCTCGTTACAGTCCGGTGCGTTTTTGGTTTTTTGAAAGTGCGTCATCAGAGCGCTTTTGGTTT
TCAAAAGCGCTCTGAAGTTCCTATACTTTCTAGCTAGAGAATAGGAACTTCCCGAGCGGCCGCGTGTTAC
AAGCTTGACTCCAGCGTAACTGGACTGCAATCAACTCACTGGCTCACCTTCACGGGTGGGCCTTTCTTCG
GTAGAAAATCAAAGGATCTTCTTGAGATCCTTTTTTTCTGCGCGTAATCTGCTGCTTGCAAACAAAAAAA
CCACCGCTACCAGCGGTGGTTTGTTTGCCGGATCAAGAGCTACCAACTCTTTTTCCGAGGTAACTGGCTT
CAGCAGAGCGCAGATACCAAATACTGTTCTTCTAGTGTAGCCGTAGTTAGGCCACCACTTCAAGAACTCT
GTAGCACCGCCTACATACCTCGCTCTGCTAATCCTGTTACCAGTGGCTGCTGCCAGTGGCGATAAGTCGT
GTCTTACCGGGTTGGACTCAAGACGATAGTTACCGGATAAGGCGCAGCGGTCGGGCTGAACGGGGGGTTC
GTGCACACAGCCCAGCTTGGAGCGAACGACCTACACCGAACTGAGATACCTACAGCGTGAGCTATGAGAA
AGCGCCACGCTTCCCGAAGGGAGAAAGGCGGACAGGTATCCGGTAAGCGGCAGGGTCGGAACAGGAGAGC
GCACGAGGGAGCTTCCAGGGGTAAACGCCTGGTATCTTTATAGTCCTGTCGGGTTTCGCCACCTCTGACT
TGAGCATCGATTTTTGTGATGCTCGTCAGGGGGGCGGAGCCTATGGAAAAACGCCAGCAACGCAGAAAGG
CCCACCCGAAGGTGAGCCAGGTGATTACATTTGGGCCCTCATCAGAGGTTTTCACCGTCATCACCGAAAC
GCGCGAGGCAGCTGCGGTAAAGCTCATCAGCGTGGTCGTGAAGCGATTCACAGATGTCTGCCTGTTCATC
CGCGTCCAGCTCGTTGAGTTTCTCCAGAAGCGTTAATGTCTGGCTTCTGATAAAGCGGGCCATGTTAAGG
GCGGTTTTTTCCTGTTTGGTCACTTACCAATGCTTAATCAGTGAGGCACCTATCTCAGCGATCTGTCTAT
TTCGTTCATCCATAGTTGCCTGACTCCCCGTCGTGTAGATAACTACGATGCGGGAGGGCTTACCATCTGG
CCCCAGTGCTGCAATGATACCGCGAGACCCACGCTCACCGGCTCCAGATTTATCAGCAATAAACCAGCCA
GCCGGGAGGGCCGAGCGCAGAAGTGATCCTGCAACTTTATCCGCCTCCATCCAGTCTATTAATTGTTGCC
GGGAAGCTAGAGTAAGTAGTTCGCCAGTTAATAGTTTGCGCAACGTTGTTGCCATTGCTACAGGCATCGT
GGTGTCACGCTCGTCGTTTGGTATGGCTTCATTCAGCTCCGGTTCCCAACGATCAAGGCGAGTTACATGA
TCCCCCATGTTGTGCAAAAAAGCGGTTAGCTCCTTCGGTCCTCCGATCGTTGCCAGAAGTAAGTTGGCCG
CAGTGTTATCACTCATGGTTATGGCAGCACTGCATAATTCTCTTACTGTCATGCCATCCGTGAGATGCTT
TTCTGTGACTGGTGAGTACTCAACCAAGTCATTCTGAGAATAGTGTATGCGGCGACCGAGTTGCTCTTGC
CCGGCGTCAATACGGGATAATACCGCGCCACATAGCAGAACTTTAAAAGTGCTCATCATTGGAAAACGTT
CTTCGGGGCGTAAACTCTCAAGGATCTTACCGCTGTTGAGATCCAGTTCGATGTAACCCACTCGTGCACC
CAACTGATCTTCAGCATCTTTTACTTTCACCAGCGTTTCTGGGTGAGCAAAAACAGGAAGGCAAAATGCC
GCAAAAAAGGGAATAAGGGCGACACGGAAATGTTGAATACTCATTTTAGCTTCCTTAGCTCCTGAAAATC
TCGATAACTCAAAAAATACGCCCGGTAGTGATCTTATTTCATTATGGTGAAAGTTGGAACCTCTTACGTG
CCGATCAAGTCAAAAGCCTCCGGTCGGAGGCTTTTGACTTTCTGCTATGGAGGTCAGGTATGATTTAAAT
GGTCAGTTAGA
